>Addgene plasmid #178524 | pCAGGS-PPP1CB-miRFP703 | addgene full sequence | sequence record 350940 | Addgene NGS Result
GGTCGATCGACATTGATTATTGACTAGTTATTAATAGTAATCAATTACGGGGTCATTAGTTCATAGCCCA
TATATGGAGTTCCGCGTTACATAACTTACGGTAAATGGCCCGCCTGGCTGACCGCCCAACGACCCCCGCC
CATTGACGTCAATAATGACGTATGTTCCCATAGTAACGCCAATAGGGACTTTCCATTGACGTCAATGGGT
GGAGTATTTACGGTAAACTGCCCACTTGGCAGTACATCAAGTGTATCATATGCCAAGTACGCCCCCTATT
GACGTCAATGACGGTAAATGGCCCGCCTGGCATTATGCCCAGTACATGACCTTATGGGACTTTCCTACTT
GGCAGTACATCTACGTATTAGTCATCGCTATTACCATGGTCGAGGTGAGCCCCACGTTCTGCTTCACTCT
CCCCATCTCCCCCCCCTCCCCACCCCCAATTTTGTATTTATTTATTTTTTAATTATTTTGTGCAGCGATG
GGGGCGGGGGGGGGGGGGGSGCGCGCCRGGSGGGGSGGGGSGGGGSGRGGGGSGGGGSGGGGCGAGGCGG
AGAGGTGCGGCGGCAGCCAATCAGAGCGGCGCGCTCCGAAAGTTTCCTTTTATGGCGAGGCGGCGGCGGC
GGCGGCCCTATAAAAAGCGAAGCGCGCGGCGGGCGGGAGTCGCTGCGCGCTGCCTTCGCCCCGTGCCCCG
CTCCGCCGCCGCCTCGCGCCGCCCGCCCCGGCTCTGACTGACCGCGTTACTCCCACAGGTGAGCGGGCGG
GACGGCCCTTCTCCTCCGGGCTGTAATTAGCGCTTGGTTTAATGACGGCTTGTTTCTTTTCTGTGGCTGC
GTGAAAGCCTTGAGGGGCTCCGGGAGGGCCCTTTGTGCGGGGGGAGCGGCTCGGGGGGTGCGTGCGTGTG
TGTGTGCGTGGGGAGCGCCGCGTGCGGCTCCGCGCTGCCCGGCGGCTGTGAGCGCTGCGGGCGCGGCGCG
GGGCTTTGTGCGCTCCGCAGTGTGCGCGAGGGGAGCGCGGCCGGGGGCGGTGCCCCGCGGTGCGGGGGGG
GCTGCGAGGGGAACAAAGGCTGCGTGCGGGGTGTGTGCGTGGGGGGGTGAGCAGGGGGTGTGGGCGCGTC
GGTCGGGCTGCAACCCCCCCTGCACCCCCCTCCCCGAGTTGCTGAGCACGGCCCGGCTTCGGGTGCGGGG
CTCCGTACGGGGCGTGGCGCGGGGCTCGCCGTGCCGGGCGGGGGGTGGCGGCAGGTGGGGGTGCCGGGCG
GGGCGGGGCCGCCTCGGGCCGGGGAGGGCTCGGGGGAGGGGCGCGGCGGCCCCCGGAGCGCCGGCGGCTG
TCGAGGCGCGGCGAGCCGCAGCCATTGCCTTTTATGGTAATCGTGCGAGAGGGCGCAGGGACTTCCTTTG
TCCCAAATCTGTGCGGAGCCGAAATCTGGGAGGCGCCGCCGCACCCCCTCTAGCGGGCGCGGGGCGAAGC
GGTGCGGCGCCGGCAGGAAGGAAATGGGCGGGGAGGGCCTTCGTGCGTCGCCGCGCCGCCGTCCCCTTCT
CCCTCTCCAGCCTCGGGGCTGTCCGCGGGGGGACGGCTGCCTTCGGGGGGGACGGGGCAGGGCGGGGTTC
GGCTTCTGGCGTGTGACCGGCGGCTCTAGCTAGAGCCTCTGCTAACCATGTTCATGCCTTCTTCTTTTTC
CTACAGCTCCTGGGCAACGTGCTGGTTATTGTGCTGTCTCATCATTTTGGCAAGAATTCGCCATGGCGGA
CGGGGAGCTGAACGTGGACAGCCTCATCACCCGGCTGCTGGAGGTACGAGGATGTCGTCCAGGAAAGATT
GTGCAGATGACTGAAGCAGAAGTTCGAGGCTTATGTATCAAGTCTCGGGAGATCTTTCTCAGCCAGCCTA
TTCTTTTGGAATTGGAAGCACCGCTGAAAATTTGTGGAGATATTCATGGACAGTATACAGATTTACTGAG
ATTATTTGAATATGGAGGTTTCCCACCAGAAGCCAACTATCTTTTCTTAGGAGATTATGTGGACAGAGGA
AAGCAGTCTTTGGAAACCATTTGTTTGCTATTGGCTTATAAAATCAAATATCCAGAGAACTTCTTTCTCT
TAAGAGGAAACCATGAGTGTGCTAGCATCAATCGCATTTATGGATTCTATGATGAATGCAAACGAAGATT
TAATATTAAATTGTGGAAGACCTTCACTGATTGTTTTAACTGTCTGCCTATAGCAGCCATTGTGGATGAG
AAGATCTTCTGTTGTCATGGAGGATTGTCACCAGACCTGCAATCTATGGAGCAGATTCGGAGAATTATGA
GACCTACTGATGTCCCTGATACAGGTTTGCTCTGTGATTTGCTATGGTCTGATCCAGATAAGGATGTGCA
AGGCTGGGGAGAAAATGATCGTGGTGTTTCCTTTACTTTTGGAGCTGATGTAGTCAGTAAATTTCTGAAT
CGTCATGATTTAGATTTGATTTGTCGAGCTCATCAGGTGGTGGAAGATGGATATGAATTTTTTGCTAAAC
GACAGTTGGTAACCTTATTTTCAGCCCCAAATTACTGTGGCGAGTTTGATAATGCTGGTGGAATGATGAG
TGTGGATGAAACTTTGATGTGTTCATTTCAGATATTGAAACCATCTGAAAAGAAAGCTAAATACCAGTAT
GGTGGACTGAATTCTGGACGTCCTGTCACTCCACCTCGAACAGCTAATCCGCCGAAGAAAAGGGGCGGCC
GCATGGTAGCAGGTCATGCCTCTGGCAGCCCCGCATTCGGGACCGCCTCTCATTCGAATTGCGAACATGA
AGAGATCCACCTCGCCGGCTCGATCCAGCCGCATGGCGCGCTTCTGGTCGTCAGCGAACATGATCATCGC
GTCATCCAGGCCAGCGCCAACGCCGCGGAATTTCTGAATCTCGGAAGCGTACTCGGCGTTCCGCTCGCCG
AGATCGACGGCGATCTGTTGATCAAGATCCTGCCGCATCTCGATCCCACCGCCGAAGGCATGCCGGTCGC
GGTGCGCTGCCGGATCGGCAATCCCTCTACGGAGTACTGCGGTCTGATGCATCGGCCTCCGGAAGGCGGG
CTGATCATCGAACTCGAACGTGCCGGCCCGTCGATCGATCTGTCAGGCACGCTGGCGCCGGCGCTGGAGC
GGATCCGCACGGCGGGTTCACTGCGCGCGCTGTGCGATGACACCGTGCTGCTGTTTCAGCAGTGCACCGG
CTACGACCGGGTGATGGTGTATCGTTTCGATGAGCAAGGCCACGGCCTGGTATTCTCCGAGTGCCATGTG
CCTGGGCTCGAATCCTATTTCGGCAACCGCTATCCGTCGTCGCTGGTCCCGCAGATGGCGCGGCAGCTGT
ACGTGCGGCAGCGCGTCCGCGTGCTGGTCGACGTCACCTATCAGCCGGTGCCGCTGGAGCCGCGGCTGTC
GCCGCTGACCGGGCGCGATCTCGACATGTCGGGCTGCTTCCTGCGCTCGATGTCGCCGATCCATCTGCAG
TTCCTGAAGGACATGGGCGTGCGCGCCACCCTGGCGGTGTCGCTGGTGGTCGGCGGCAAGCTGTGGGGCC
TGGTTGTCTGTCACCATTATCTGCCGCGCTTCATCCGTTTCGAGCTGCGGGCGATCTGCAAACGGCTCGC
CGAAAGGATCGCGACGCGGATCACCGCGCTTGAGAGCTCTAGATAAGTCGACGGATCTTTTTCCCTCTGC
CAAAAATTATGGGGACATCATGAAGCCCCTTGAGCATCTGACTTCTGGCTAATAAAGGAAATTTATTTTC
ATTGCAATAGTGTGTTGGAATTTTTTGTGTCTCTCACTCGGAAGGACATATGGGAGGGCAAATCATTTAA
AACATCAGAATGAGTATTTGGTTTAGAGTTTGGCAACATATGCCCATATGCTGGCTGCCATGAACAAAGG
TTGGCTATAAAGAGGTCATCAGTATATGAAACAGCCCCCTGCTGTCCATTCCTTATTCCATAGAAAAGCC
TTGACTTGAGGTTAGATTTTTTTTATATTTTGTTTTGTGTTATTTTTTTCTTTAACATCCCTAAAATTTT
CCTTACATGTTTTACTAGCCAGATTTTTCCTCCTCTCCTGACTACTCCCAGTCATAGCTGTCCCTCTTCT
CTTATGGAGATCCCTCGACCTGCAGCCCAAGCTTGGCGTAATCATGGTCATAGCTGTTTCCTGTGTGAAA
TTGTTATCCGCTCACAATTCCACACAACATACGAGCCGGAAGCATAAAGTGTAAAGCCTGGGGTGCCTAA
TGAGTGAGCTAACTCACATTAATTGCGTTGCGCTCACTGCCCGCTTTCCAGTCGGGAAACCTGTCGTGCC
AGCGGATCCGCATCTCAATTAGTCAGCAACCATAGTCCCGCCCCTAACTCCGCCCATCCCGCCCCTAACT
CCGCCCAGTTCCGCCCATTCTCCGCCCCATGGCTGACTAATTTTTTTTATTTATGCAGAGGCCGAGGCCG
CCTCGGCCTCTGAGCTATTCCAGAAGTAGTGAGGAGGCTTTTTTGGAGGCCTAGGCTTTTGCAAAAAGCT
AACTTGTTTATTGCAGCTTATAATGGTTACAAATAAAGCAATAGCATCACAAATTTCACAAATAAAGCAT
TTTTTTCACTGCATTCTAGTTGTGGTTTGTCCAAACTCATCAATGTATCTTATCATGTCTGGATCCGCTG
CATTAATGAATCGGCCAACGCGCGGGGAGAGGCGGTTTGCGTATTGGGCGCTCTTCCGCTTCCTCGCTCA
CTGACTCGCTGCGCTCGGTCGTTCGGCTGCGGCGAGCGGTATCAGCTCACTCAAAGGCGGTAATACGGTT
ATCCACAGAATCAGGGGATAACGCAGGAAAGAACATGTGAGCAAAAGGCCAGCAAAAGGCCAGGAACCGT
AAAAAGGCCGCGTTGCTGGCGTTTTTCCATAGGCTCCGCCCCCCTGACGAGCATCACAAAAATCGACGCT
CAAGTCAGAGGTGGCGAAACCCGACAGGACTATAAAGATACCAGGCGTTTCCCCCTGGAAGCTCCCTCGT
GCGCTCTCCTGTTCCGACCCTGCCGCTTACCGGATACCTGTCCGCCTTTCTCCCTTCGGGAAGCGTGGCG
CTTTCTCATAGCTCACGCTGTAGGTATCTCAGTTCGGTGTAGGTCGTTCGCTCCAAGCTGGGCTGTGTGC
ACGAACCCCCCGTTCAGCCCGACCGCTGCGCCTTATCCGGTAACTATCGTCTTGAGTCCAACCCGGTAAG
ACACGACTTATCGCCACTGGCAGCAGCCACTGGTAACAGGATTAGCAGAGCGAGGTATGTAGGCGGTGCT
ACAGAGTTCTTGAAGTGGTGGCCTAACTACGGCTACACTAGAAGAACAGTATTTGGTATCTGCGCTCTGC
TGAAGCCAGTTACCTTCGGAAAAAGAGTTGGTAGCTCTTGATCCGGCAAACAAACCACCGCTGGTAGCGG
TGGTTTTTTTGTTTGCAAGCAGCAGATTACGCGCAGAAAAAAAGGATCTCAAGAAGATCCTTTGATCTTT
TCTACGGGGTCTGACGCTCAGTGGAACGAAAACTCACGTTAAGGGATTTTGGTCATGAGATTATCAAAAA
GGATCTTCACCTAGATCCTTTTAAATTAAAAATGAAGTTTTAAATCAATCTAAAGTATATATGAGTAAAC
TTGGTCTGACAGTTACCAATGCTTAATCAGTGAGGCACCTATCTCAGCGATCTGTCTATTTCGTTCATCC
ATAGTTGCCTGACTCCCCGTCGTGTAGATAACTACGATACGGGAGGGCTTACCATCTGGCCCCAGTGCTG
CAATGATACCGCGAGACCCACGCTCACCGGCTCCAGATTTATCAGCAATAAACCAGCCAGCCGGAAGGGC
CGAGCGCAGAAGTGGTCCTGCAACTTTATCCGCCTCCATCCAGTCTATTAATTGTTGCCGGGAAGCTAGA
GTAAGTAGTTCGCCAGTTAATAGTTTGCGCAACGTTGTTGCCATTGCTACAGGCATCGTGGTGTCACGCT
CGTCGTTTGGTATGGCTTCATTCAGCTCCGGTTCCCAACGATCAAGGCGAGTTACATGATCCCCCATGTT
GTGCAAAAAAGCGGTTAGCTCCTTCGGTCCTCCGATCGTTGTCAGAAGTAAGTTGGCCGCAGTGTTATCA
CTCATGGTTATGGCAGCACTGCATAATTCTCTTACTGTCATGCCATCCGTAAGATGCTTTTCTGTGACTG
GTGAGTACTCAACCAAGTCATTCTGAGAATAGTGTATGCGGCGACCGAGTTGCTCTTGCCCGGCGTCAAT
ACGGGATAATACCGCGCCACATAGCAGAACTTTAAAAGTGCTCATCATTGGAAAACGTTCTTCGGGGCGA
AAACTCTCAAGGATCTTACCGCTGTTGAGATCCAGTTCGATGTAACCCACTCGTGCACCCAACTGATCTT
CAGCATCTTTTACTTTCACCAGCGTTTCTGGGTGAGCAAAAACAGGAAGGCAAAATGCCGCAAAAAAGGG
AATAAGGGCGACACGGAAATGTTGAATACTCATACTCTTCCTTTTTCAATATTATTGAAGCATTTATCAG
GGTTATTGTCTCATGAGCGGATACATATTTGAATGTATTTAGAAAAATAAACAAATAGGGGTTCCGCGCA
CATTTCCCCGAAAAGTGCCACCTG
Features (pLannotate 1.2.2; 17 found; start..end, strand, type, name):
      9..388     +  enhancer       CMV enhancer: human cytomegalovirus immediate early enhancer
    390..665     +  promoter       chicken β-actin promoter: No description available
    666..1686    +  intron         chimeric intron: chimera between introns from chicken β-actin and rabbit β-globin
   1743..2723    +  CDS            PPP1CB: PP1B_CHICK - Experimental evidence at protein level: Swiss-Prot protein existence level 1. Protein phosphatase that associates with over 200 regulatory proteins to form highly specific holoenzymes which dephosphorylate hundreds of biological targets. Protein phosphatase (PP1) is essential for cell division, it participates in the regulation of glycogen metabolism, muscle contractility and protein synthesis. Involved in regulation of ionic conductances and long-term synaptic plasticity. From Gallus gallus (Chicken).
   2733..3677    +  CDS            miRFP703: miRFP703 is a basic (constitutively fluorescent) near ir fluorescent protein published in 2016, derived from Rhodopseudomonas palustris. It has low acid sensitivity. It requires the cofactor biliverdin for fluorescence.
   3761..3816    +  polyA_signal   β-globin poly(A) signal: rabbit β-globin polyadenylation signal (Gil and Proudfoot, 1987)
   4201..4217    -  protein_bind   lac operator: The lac repressor binds to the lac operator to inhibit transcription in E. coli. This inhibition can be relieved by adding lactose or isopropyl-β-D-thiogalactopyranoside (IPTG). lac repressor encoded by lacI
   4225..4255    -  promoter       lac promoter: promoter for the E. coli lac operon
   4270..4291    -  protein_bind   CAP binding site: CAP binding activates transcription in the presence of cAMP. E. coli catabolite activator protein
   4304..4343    -  CDS            lacI (fragment): lac repressor; lacI; The lac repressor binds to the lac operator to inhibit transcription in E. coli. This inhibition can be relieved by adding lactose or isopropyl-β-D-thiogalactopyranoside (IPTG).
   4350..4372    +  promoter       SV40 promoter (fragment): SV40 enhancer and early promoter
   4396..4531    +  rep_origin     SV40 ori: SV40 origin of replication
   4551..4685    +  polyA_signal   SV40 poly(A) signal: SV40 polyadenylation signal
   4687..4741    -  CDS            lacI (fragment): lac repressor; lacI; The lac repressor binds to the lac operator to inhibit transcription in E. coli. This inhibition can be relieved by adding lactose or isopropyl-β-D-thiogalactopyranoside (IPTG).
   4924..5512    -  rep_origin     ori: high-copy-number ColE1/pMB1/pBR322/pUC origin of replication
   5683..6543    -  CDS            AmpR: β-lactamase; bla; confers resistance to ampicillin, carbenicillin, and related antibiotics
   6544..6648    -  promoter       AmpR promoter: bla
