[The description below was written by a language model from this plasmid's Addgene catalogue record and pLannotate feature annotations shown in this document.]
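Description:
pCAGGS-PPP1CB-miRFP703 is a mammalian expression plasmid built on the pCAGGS backbone, about 6.7 kb in total, that drives constitutive production of the catalytic subunit of protein phosphatase 1 (beta isoform, PPP1CB, referred to as PP1c) fused to the near-infrared fluorescent protein miRFP703. It is maintained in E. coli through a high-copy ColE1/pUC-type origin and selected with ampicillin via the β-lactamase gene and its own promoter. The backbone also carries remnants of lac regulatory sequence, plus a short SV40 region containing the SV40 origin, which can support episomal replication in cells expressing large T antigen. No mammalian selection marker is annotated, so the plasmid appears suited mainly to transient transfection.

Expression comes from the CAG promoter, annotated here as its three parts: the CMV immediate-early enhancer, the chicken β-actin promoter and a chimeric β-actin/β-globin intron, which together give strong, broadly active transcription. Downstream lies the PPP1CB coding sequence, followed after a very short linker by miRFP703, so the fluorescent protein sits at the C-terminus of the phosphatase. A rabbit β-globin polyadenylation signal ends the transcript. The catalogue lists the gene as human; the automated annotation matched it to the chicken orthologue, which probably reflects the high conservation of this protein rather than a different source. miRFP703 is a bacterial phytochrome-derived reporter that needs biliverdin as a cofactor.

The associated publication concerns optogenetic relaxation of actomyosin contractility and cortical tension during cytokinesis. The record does not spell out this plasmid's specific role beyond expressing the tagged phosphatase, which would allow PP1c to be visualised in live cells in a channel separate from visible-range reporters.
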