Addgene plasmid #178524: pCAGGS-PPP1CB-miRFP703
Purpose: Expresses PP1c-miRFP703 in mammalian cells
Depositing lab: Kazuhiro Aoki. Publication: Optogenetic relaxation of actomyosin contractility uncovers mechanistic roles of cortical tension during cytokinesis. Yamamoto K, Miura H, Ishida M, Mii Y, Kinoshita N, Takada S, Ueno N, Sawai S, Kondo Y, Aoki K. Nat Commun. 2021 Dec 8;12(1):7145. doi: 10.1038/s41467-021-27458-3. PubMed 34880255.
Backbone
  Vector backbone: pCAGGS
  Backbone size w/o insert (bp): 4720
  Total vector size (bp): 6664
  Vector type: Mammalian Expression
Growth in bacteria
  Bacterial resistance: Ampicillin, 100 μg/mL
  Growth temperature: 37°C
  Growth strain: DH5alpha
  Copy number: High Copy
Gene/Insert
  Gene/Insert name: PP1c-miRFP703
  Species: H. sapiens (human), Synthetic
  Entrez Gene: PPP1CB (a.k.a. HEL-S-80p, MP, NSLH2, PP-1B, PP1B, PP1beta, PP1c, PPP1CD, PPP1beta)
  Promoter: CAG
  Cloning method: Ligation Independent Cloning
  Sequencing primers: 5′ pCAG-F
Terms and licenses: Academic/Nonprofit Terms; Industry Terms: Not Available to Industry
Depositor comments: The sequence and plasmid map is available in the following benchling link (https://benchling.com/s/seq-8370yYN7igj1pyuf3TeZ)
How to cite: pCAGGS-PPP1CB-miRFP703 was a gift from Kazuhiro Aoki (Addgene plasmid # 178524 ; http://n2t.net/addgene:178524 ; RRID:Addgene_178524)
